>Addgene plasmid #193204 | Lenti-sgBrip1#2/Cre | addgene full sequence | sequence record 379540 | Addgene NGS Result
GACATTGATTATTGACTAGTTATTAATAGTAATCAATTACGGGGTCATTAGTTCATAGCCCATATATGGA
GTTCCGCGTTACATAACTTACGGTAAATGGCCCGCCTGGCTGACCGCCCAACGACCCCCGCCCATTGACG
TCAATAATGACGTATGTTCCCATAGTAACGCCAATAGGGACTTTCCATTGACGTCAATGGGTGGAGTATT
TACGGTAAACTGCCCACTTGGCAGTACATCAAGTGTATCATATGCCAAGTACGCCCCCTATTGACGTCAA
TGACGGTAAATGGCCCGCCTGGCATTATGCCCAGTACATGACCTTATGGGACTTTCCTACTTGGCAGTAC
ATCTACGTATTAGTCATCGCTATTACCATGGTGATGCGGTTTTGGCAGTACATCAATGGGCGTGGATAGC
GGTTTGACTCACGGGGATTTCCAAGTCTCCACCCCATTGACGTCAATGGGAGTTTGTTTTGGCACCAAAA
TCAACGGGACTTTCCAAAATGTCGTAACAACTCCGCCCCATTGACGCAAATGGGCGGTAGGCGTGTACGG
TGGGAGGTCTATATAAGCAGCGCGTTTTGCCTGTACTGGGTCTCTCTGGTTAGACCAGATCTGAGCCTGG
GAGCTCTCTGGCTAACTAGGGAACCCACTGCTTAAGCCTCAATAAAGCTTGCCTTGAGTGCTTCAAGTAG
TGTGTGCCCGTCTGTTGTGTGACTCTGGTAACTAGAGATCCCTCAGACCCTTTTAGTCAGTGTGGAAAAT
CTCTAGCAGTGGCGCCCGAACAGGGACTTGAAAGCGAAAGGGAAACCAGAGGAGCTCTCTCGACGCAGGA
CTCGGCTTGCTGAAGCGCGCACGGCAAGAGGCGAGGGGCGGCGACTGGTGAGTACGCCAAAAATTTTGAC
TAGCGGAGGCTAGAAGGAGAGAGATGGGTGCGAGAGCGTCAGTATTAAGCGGGGGAGAATTAGATCGCGA
TGGGAAAAAATTCGGTTAAGGCCAGGGGGAAAGAAAAAATATAAATTAAAACATATAGTATGGGCAAGCA
GGGAGCTAGAACGATTCGCAGTTAATCCTGGCCTGTTAGAAACATCAGAAGGCTGTAGACAAATACTGGG
ACAGCTACAACCATCCCTTCAGACAGGATCAGAAGAACTTAGATCATTATATAATACAGTAGCAACCCTC
TATTGTGTGCATCAAAGGATAGAGATAAAAGACACCAAGGAAGCTTTAGACAAGATAGAGGAAGAGCAAA
ACAAAAGTAAGACCACCGCACAGCAAGCGGCCGGCCGCTGATCTTCAGACCTGGAGGAGGAGATATGAGG
GACAATTGGAGAAGTGAATTATATAAATATAAAGTAGTAAAAATTGAACCATTAGGAGTAGCACCCACCA
AGGCAAAGAGAAGAGTGGTGCAGAGAGAAAAAAGAGCAGTGGGAATAGGAGCTTTGTTCCTTGGGTTCTT
GGGAGCAGCAGGAAGCACTATGGGCGCAGCGTCAATGACGCTGACGGTACAGGCCAGACAATTATTGTCT
GGTATAGTGCAGCAGCAGAACAATTTGCTGAGGGCTATTGAGGCGCAACAGCATCTGTTGCAACTCACAG
TCTGGGGCATCAAGCAGCTCCAGGCAAGAATCCTGGCTGTGGAAAGATACCTAAAGGATCAACAGCTCCT
GGGGATTTGGGGTTGCTCTGGAAAACTCATTTGCACCACTGCTGTGCCTTGGAATGCTAGTTGGAGTAAT
AAATCTCTGGAACAGATTTGGAATCACACGACCTGGATGGAGTGGGACAGAGAAATTAACAATTACACAA
GCTTAATACACTCCTTAATTGAAGAATCGCAAAACCAGCAAGAAAAGAATGAACAAGAATTATTGGAATT
AGATAAATGGGCAAGTTTGTGGAATTGGTTTAACATAACAAATTGGCTGTGGTATATAAAATTATTCATA
ATGATAGTAGGAGGCTTGGTAGGTTTAAGAATAGTTTTTGCTGTACTTTCTATAGTGAATAGAGTTAGGC
AGGGATATTCACCATTATCGTTTCAGACCCACCTCCCAACCCCGAGGGGACCCGACAGGCCCGAAGGAAT
AGAAGAAGAAGGTGGAGAGAGAGACAGAGACAGATCCATTCGATTAGTGAACGGATCGGCACTGCGTGCG
CCAATTCTGCAGACAAATGGCAGTATTCATCCACAATTTTAAAAGAAAAGGGGGGATTGGGGGGTACAGT
GCAGGGGAAAGAATAGTAGACATAATAGCAACAGACATACAAACTAAAGAATTACAAAAACAAATTACAA
AAATTCAAAATTTTCGGGTTTATTACAGGGACAGCAGAGATCCAGTTTGGTTAGTACCGGGCCCGCTCTA
GCCCTGCAGGAACTGTTTAAACTGTGAGGGCCTATTTCCCATGATTCCTTCATATTTGCATATACGATAC
AAGGCTGTTAGAGAGATAATTGGAATTAATTTGACTGTAAACACAAAGATATTAGTACAAAATACGTGAC
GTAGAAAGTAATAATTTCTTGGGTAGTTTGCAGTTTTAAAATTATGTTTTAAAATGGACTATCATATGCT
TACCGTAACTTGAAAGTATTTCGATTTCTTGGCTTTATATATCTTGTGGAAAGGACCAAACACCGCCGTA
AGACAGCTTACTCAGGTTTAAGAGCTATGCTGGAAACAGCATAGCAAGTTTAAATAAGGCTAGTCCGTTA
TCAACTTGAAAAAGTGGCACCGAGTCGGTGCTTTTTTGTTTGGCGCGCCTATGGCTTAATTAACATGGCG
GCCGCATTCTACCGGGTAGGGGAGGCGCTTTTCCCAAGGCAGTCTGGAGCATGCGCTTTAGCAGCCCCGC
TGGGCACTTGGCGCTACACAAGTGGCCTCTGGCCTCGCACACATTCCACATCCACCGGTAGGCGCCAACC
GGCTCCGTTCTTTGGTGGCCCCTTCGCGCCACCTTCTACTCCTCCCCTAGTCAGGAAGTTCCCCCCCGCC
CCGCAGCTCGCGTCGTGCAGGACGTGACAAATGGAAGTAGCACGTCTCACTAGTCTCGTGCAGATGGACA
GCACCGCTGAGCAATGGAAGCGGGTAGGCCTTTGGGGCAGCGGCCAATAGCAGCTTTGCTCCTTCGCTTT
CTGGGCTCAGAGGCTGGGAAGGGGTGGGTCCGGGGGCGGGCTCAGGGGCGGGCTCAGGGGCGGGGCGGGC
GCCCGAAGGTCCTCCGGAGGCCCGGCATTCTGCACGCTTCAAAAGCGCACGTCTGCCGCGCTGTTCTCCT
CTTCCTCATCTCCGGGACCCGGGATGCCCAAGAAGAAGAGGAAGGTGTCCAATTTACTGACCGTACACCA
AAATTTGCCTGCATTACCGGTCGATGCAACGAGTGATGAGGTTCGCAAGAACCTGATGGACATGTTCAGG
GATCGCCAGGCGTTTTCTGAGCATACCTGGAAAATGCTTCTGTCCGTTTGCCGGTCGTGGGCGGCATGGT
GCAAGTTGAATAACCGGAAATGGTTTCCCGCAGAACCTGAAGATGTTCGCGATTATCTTCTATATCTTCA
GGCGCGCGGTCTGGCAGTAAAAACTATCCAGCAACATTTGGGCCAGCTAAACATGCTTCATCGTCGGTCC
GGGCTGCCACGACCAAGTGACAGCAATGCTGTTTCACTGGTTATGCGGCGGATCCGAAAAGAAAACGTTG
ATGCCGGTGAACGTGCAAAACAGGCTCTAGCGTTCGAACGCACTGATTTCGACCAGGTTCGTTCACTCAT
GGAAAATAGCGATCGCTGCCAGGATATACGTAATCTGGCATTTCTGGGGATTGCTTATAACACCCTGTTA
CGTATAGCCGAAATTGCCAGGATCAGGGTTAAAGATATCTCACGTACTGACGGTGGGAGAATGTTAATCC
ATATTGGCAGAACGAAAACGCTGGTTAGCACCGCAGGTGTAGAGAAGGCACTTAGCCTGGGGGTAACTAA
ACTGGTCGAGCGATGGATTTCCGTCTCTGGTGTAGCTGATGATCCGAATAACTACCTGTTTTGCCGGGTC
AGAAAAAATGGTGTTGCCGCGCCATCTGCCACCAGCCAGCTATCAACTCGCGCCCTGGAAGGGATTTTTG
AAGCAACTCATCGATTGATTTACGGCGCTAAGGATGACTCTGGTCAGAGATACCTGGCCTGGTCTGGACA
CAGTGCCCGTGTCGGAGCCGCGCGAGATATGGCCCGCGCTGGAGTTTCAATACCGGAGATCATGCAAGCT
GGTGGCTGGACCAATGTAAATATTGTCATGAACTATATCCGTAACCTGGATAGTGAAACAGGGGCAATGG
TGCGCCTGCTGGAAGATGGCGATTAGCCATGTTTAAGGGTTCCGGTTCCACTAGGTACAATTCGATATCA
AGCTTATCGATAATCAACCTCTGGATTACAAAATTTGTGAAAGATTGACTGGTATTCTTAACTATGTTGC
TCCTTTTACGCTATGTGGATACGCTGCTTTAATGCCTTTGTATCATGCTATTGCTTCCCGTATGGCTTTC
ATTTTCTCCTCCTTGTATAAATCCTGGTTGCTGTCTCTTTATGAGGAGTTGTGGCCCGTTGTCAGGCAAC
GTGGCGTGGTGTGCACTGTGTTTGCTGACGCAACCCCCACTGGTTGGGGCATTGCCACCACCTGTCAGCT
CCTTTCCGGGACTTTCGCTTTCCCCCTCCCTATTGCCACGGCGGAACTCATCGCCGCCTGCCTTGCCCGC
TGCTGGACAGGGGCTCGGCTGTTGGGCACTGACAATTCCGTGGTGTTGTCGGGGAAATCATCGTCCTTTC
CTTGGCTGCTCGCCTGTGTTGCCACCTGGATTCTGCGCGGGACGTCCTTCTGCTACGTCCCTTCGGCCCT
CAATCCAGCGGACCTTCCTTCCCGCGGCCTGCTGCCGGCTCTGCGGCCTCTTCCGCGTCTTCGCCTTCGC
CCTCAGACGAGTCGGATCTCCCTTTGGGCCGCCTCCCCGCATCGATACCGTCGACCTCGATCGAGACCTA
GAAAAACATGGAGCAATCACAAGTAGCAATACAGCAGCTACCAATGCTGATTGTGCCTGGCTAGAAGCAC
AAGAGGAGGAGGAGGTGGGTTTTCCAGTCACACCTCAGGTACCTTTAAGACCAATGACTTACAAGGCAGC
TGTAGATCTTAGCCACTTTTTAAAAGAAAAGGGGGGACTGGAAGGGCTAATTCACTCCCAACGAAGACAA
GATATCCTTGATCTGTGGATCTACCACACACAAGGCTACTTCCCTGATTGGCAGAACTACACACCAGGGC
CAGGGATCAGATATCCACTGACCTTTGGATGGTGCTACAAGCTAGTACCAGTTGAGCAAGAGAAGGTAGA
AGAAGCCAATGAAGGAGAGAACACCCGCTTGTTACACCCTGTGAGCCTGCATGGGATGGATGACCCGGAG
AGAGAAGTATTAGAGTGGAGGTTTGACAGCCGCCTAGCATTTCATCACATGGCCCGAGAGCTGCATCCGG
ACTGTACTGGGTCTCTCTGGTTAGACCAGATCTGAGCCTGGGAGCTCTCTGGCTAACTAGGGAACCCACT
GCTTAAGCCTCAATAAAGCTTGCCTTGAGTGCTTCAAGTAGTGTGTGCCCGTCTGTTGTGTGACTCTGGT
AACTAGAGATCCCTCAGACCCTTTTAGTCAGTGTGGAAAATCTCTAGCAGCATGTGAGCAAAAGGCCAGC
AAAAGGCCAGGAACCGTAAAAAGGCCGCGTTGCTGGCGTTTTTCCATAGGCTCCGCCCCCCTGACGAGCA
TCACAAAAATCGACGCTCAAGTCAGAGGTGGCGAAACCCGACAGGACTATAAAGATACCAGGCGTTTCCC
CCTGGAAGCTCCCTCGTGCGCTCTCCTGTTCCGACCCTGCCGCTTACCGGATACCTGTCCGCCTTTCTCC
CTTCGGGAAGCGTGGCGCTTTCTCATAGCTCACGCTGTAGGTATCTCAGTTCGGTGTAGGTCGTTCGCTC
CAAGCTGGGCTGTGTGCACGAACCCCCCGTTCAGCCCGACCGCTGCGCCTTATCCGGTAACTATCGTCTT
GAGTCCAACCCGGTAAGACACGACTTATCGCCACTGGCAGCAGCCACTGGTAACAGGATTAGCAGAGCGA
GGTATGTAGGCGGTGCTACAGAGTTCTTGAAGTGGTGGCCTAACTACGGCTACACTAGAAGAACAGTATT
TGGTATCTGCGCTCTGCTGAAGCCAGTTACCTTCGGAAAAAGAGTTGGTAGCTCTTGATCCGGCAAACAA
ACCACCGCTGGTAGCGGTGGTTTTTTTGTTTGCAAGCAGCAGATTACGCGCAGAAAAAAAGGATCTCAAG
AAGATCCTTTGATCTTTTCTACGGGGTCTGACGCTCAGTGGAACGAAAACTCACGTTAAGGGATTTTGGT
CATGAGATTATCAAAAAGGATCTTCACCTAGATCCTTTTAAATTAAAAATGAAGTTTTAAATCAATCTAA
AGTATATATGAGTAAACTTGGTCTGACAGTTACCAATGCTTAATCAGTGAGGCACCTATCTCAGCGATCT
GTCTATTTCGTTCATCCATAGTTGCCTGACTCCCCGTCGTGTAGATAACTACGATACGGGAGGGCTTACC
ATCTGGCCCCAGTGCTGCAATGATACCGCGAGACCCACGCTCACCGGCTCCAGATTTATCAGCAATAAAC
CAGCCAGCCGGAAGGGCCGAGCGCAGAAGTGGTCCTGCAACTTTATCCGCCTCCATCCAGTCTATTAATT
GTTGCCGGGAAGCTAGAGTAAGTAGTTCGCCAGTTAATAGTTTGCGCAACGTTGTTGCCATTGCTACAGG
CATCGTGGTGTCACGCTCGTCGTTTGGTATGGCTTCATTCAGCTCCGGTTCCCAACGATCAAGGCGAGTT
ACATGATCCCCCATGTTGTGCAAAAAAGCGGTTAGCTCCTTCGGTCCTCCGATCGTTGTCAGAAGTAAGT
TGGCCGCAGTGTTATCACTCATGGTTATGGCAGCACTGCATAATTCTCTTACTGTCATGCCATCCGTAAG
ATGCTTTTCTGTGACTGGTGAGTACTCAACCAAGTCATTCTGAGAATAGTGTATGCGGCGACCGAGTTGC
TCTTGCCCGGCGTCAATACGGGATAATACCGCGCCACATAGCAGAACTTTAAAAGTGCTCATCATTGGAA
AACGTTCTTCGGGGCGAAAACTCTCAAGGATCTTACCGCTGTTGAGATCCAGTTCGATGTAACCCACTCG
TGCACCCAACTGATCTTCAGCATCTTTTACTTTCACCAGCGTTTCTGGGTGAGCAAAAACAGGAAGGCAA
AATGCCGCAAAAAAGGGAATAAGGGCGACACGGAAATGTTGAATACTCATACTCTTCCTTTTTCAATATT
ATTGAAGCATTTATCAGGGTTATTGTCTCATGAGCGGATACATATTTGAATGTATTTAGAAAAATAAACA
AATAGGGGTTCCGCGCACATTTCCCCGAAAAGTGCCACCTGACGTCGACGGATCGGGAGATCTCCCGATC
CCCTATGGTGCACTCTCAGTACAATCTGCTCTGATGCCGCATAGTTAAGCCAGTATCTGCTCCCTGCTTG
TGTGTTGGAGGTCGCTGAGTAGTGCGCGAGCAAAATTTAAGCTACAACAAGGCAAGGCTTGACCGACAAT
TGCATGAAGAATCTGCTTAGGGTTAGGCGTTTTGCGCTGCTTCGCGATGTACGGGCCAGATATACGCGTT
Features (pLannotate 1.2.2; 21 found; start..end, strand, type, name):
      1..380     +  enhancer       CMV enhancer: human cytomegalovirus immediate early enhancer
    381..580     +  promoter       CMV promoter: human cytomegalovirus (CMV) immediate early promoter
    598..778     +  LTR            5' LTR (truncated): truncated 5' long terminal repeat (LTR) from HIV-1
    825..950     +  misc_feature   HIV-1 Ψ: packaging signal of human immunodeficiency virus type 1
    934..1272    +  CDS            HIV-1 gag (fragment): gag protein from human immunodeficiency virus 1; gag
   1447..1680    +  misc_feature   RRE: The Rev response element (RRE) of HIV-1 allows for Rev-dependent mRNA export from the nucleus to the cytoplasm.
   2057..2157    +  CDS            Rev (fragment): human immunodeficiency virus 1 (HIV-1) Rev protein; rev; enhances nuclear export of unspliced and incompletely spliced viral mRNAs
   2207..2324    +  misc_feature   cPPT/CTS: central polypurine tract and central termination sequence of HIV-1
   2406..2646    +  promoter       U6 promoter: RNA polymerase III promoter for human U6 snRNA
   2694..2761    +  misc_RNA       tracrRNA (fragment): trans-activating CRISPR RNA for the Streptococcus pyogenes CRISPR/Cas9 system
   2814..3306    +  promoter       PGK promoter: mouse phosphoglycerate kinase 1 promoter
   3336..4366    +  CDS            Cre (fragment): site-specific recombinase Cre is a site-specific recombinase from bacteriophage P1. Recombination occurs at loxP sequences.
   4399..4422    +  misc_feature   MCS (fragment): pBluescript multiple cloning site
   4422..5010    +  misc_feature   WPRE: woodchuck hepatitis virus posttranscriptional regulatory element
   5011..5030    +  misc_feature   MCS (fragment): pBluescript multiple cloning site
   5032..5532    +  CDS            nef (fragment): NEF_HV1LA - Experimental evidence at protein level: Swiss-Prot protein existence level 1. Extracellular Nef protein targets CD4(+) T-lymphocytes for apoptosis by interacting with CXCR4 surface receptors. From Human immunodeficiency virus type 1 group M subtype B (isolate Lai) (HIV-1).
   5539..5719    +  LTR            5' LTR (truncated): truncated 5' long terminal repeat (LTR) from HIV-1
   5781..6369    -  rep_origin     ori: high-copy-number ColE1/pMB1/pBR322/pUC origin of replication
   6540..7400    -  CDS            AmpR: β-lactamase; bla; confers resistance to ampicillin, carbenicillin, and related antibiotics
   7401..7505    -  promoter       AmpR promoter: bla
   7564..7616    -  misc_feature   bom (fragment): basis of mobility region from pBR322
