[The description below was written by a language model from this plasmid's Addgene catalogue record and pLannotate feature annotations shown in this document.]
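Description:
Lenti-sgBrip1#2/Cre is a 7.8 kb HIV-1-based lentiviral transfer plasmid built on the pLL3.3 backbone that co-delivers a CRISPR guide RNA and Cre recombinase to mammalian cells. It is maintained in bacteria through a high-copy ColE1/pUC-type origin and an ampicillin resistance gene (β-lactamase under its own promoter). A CMV enhancer/promoter sits upstream of a truncated 5' LTR, an arrangement that typically drives transcription of the viral genomic RNA in packaging cells. This is followed by the Ψ packaging signal with an adjoining gag fragment, the Rev response element for Rev-dependent nuclear export, and the cPPT/CTS element. A WPRE lies downstream of the payload to enhance transcript expression. The viral cassette ends with a nef fragment and a second truncated LTR, which the annotation tool labels as a 5' LTR but which occupies the 3' position.

The payload consists of two independent expression units. A human U6 RNA polymerase III promoter drives a 20-nt spacer targeting the mouse Brip1 gene (also known as Fancj/Bach1), fused to a Streptococcus pyogenes Cas9 guide scaffold, which is annotated as a tracrRNA fragment. Immediately downstream, the mouse PGK promoter drives Cre recombinase. The vector carries no Cas9, so editing depends on Cas9 supplied by the recipient cells or animal. Cre can recombine loxP-flanked alleles in transduced cells, so a single viral infection couples Cre-mediated recombination with sgRNA-directed disruption of Brip1. The associated publication describes a multiplexed in vivo approach to identify driver genes in small cell lung cancer, and this construct is the second of the guides designed against Brip1.
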