Addgene plasmid #193204: Lenti-sgBrip1#2/Cre
Purpose: Lentiviral vector expressing Cre recombinase (driven by mPGK promoter) and an sgRNA against the mouse Brip1 gene
Depositing lab: Julien Sage. Depositing organization: Stanford University. Publication: A multiplexed in vivo approach to identify driver genes in small cell lung cancer. Lee MC, Cai H, Murray CW, Li C, Shue YT, Andrejka L, He AL, Holzem AME, Drainas AP, Ko JH, Coles GL, Kong C, Zhu S, Zhu C, Wang J, van de Rijn M, Petrov DA, Winslow MM, Sage J. Cell Rep. 2023 Jan 13;42(1):111990. doi: 10.1016/j.celrep.2023.111990. PubMed 36640300.
Backbone
  Vector backbone: pLL3.3
  Vector type: Mammalian Expression, Lentiviral, CRISPR
Growth in bacteria
  Bacterial resistance: Ampicillin, 100 μg/mL
  Growth temperature: 37°C
  Growth strain: NEB Stable
  Copy number: High Copy
Gene/Insert
  Gene/Insert name: sgBrip1#2
  gRNA/shRNA sequence: CCGTAAGACAGCTTACTCAG
  Species: M. musculus (mouse)
  Insert size (bp): 20
  Entrez Gene: Brip1 (a.k.a. 3110009N10Rik, 8030460J03Rik, Bach1, FACJ, Fancj, OF)
  Promoter: U6
  Cloning method: Restriction Enzyme; 5′ cloning site Unknown (unknown if destroyed); 3′ cloning site Unknown (unknown if destroyed)
Terms and licenses: Academic/Nonprofit Terms; Industry Terms: Not Available to Industry
Depositor comments: Please visit https://www.biorxiv.org/content/10.1101/2022.03.28.485708v1 for bioRxiv preprint.
How to cite: Lenti-sgBrip1#2/Cre was a gift from Julien Sage (Addgene plasmid # 193204 ; http://n2t.net/addgene:193204 ; RRID:Addgene_193204)
